Addgene plasmid #63476: pFusB2-7
Purpose: Encodes RVD positions 13-14 in TALEN assembly
Depositing lab: Stephen Ekker. Depositing organization: Mayo Foundation for Medical Education and Research. Publication: FusX: A rapid one-step TALE assembly system for genome science. Ma AC, McNulty MS, Tanya PL, Jarryd CM, Martinez-Galvez G, Argue DP, Lee HB, Urban MD, Bullard CE, Blackburn PR, Man TK, Clark KJ, Ekker SC. Hum Gene Ther. 2016 Jun;27(6):451-63. doi: 10.1089/hum.2015.172 PubMed 26854857.
Backbone
  Vector backbone: FusB2
  Backbone size w/o insert (bp): 2988
  Vector type: TALEN
Growth in bacteria
  Bacterial resistance: Spectinomycin, 50 μg/mL
  Growth temperature: 37°C
  Growth strain: DH5alpha
  Copy number: High Copy
Gene/Insert
  Gene/Insert name: HD NN (alt name: B2_CG)
  Species: Synthetic
  Mutation: none
  Cloning method: Restriction Enzyme; 5′ cloning site BsaI (destroyed during cloning); 3′ cloning site BsaI (destroyed during cloning)
  Sequencing primers: 5′ pCR8_F1; 3′ pCR8_R1
Terms and licenses: Academic/Nonprofit Terms; Industry Terms: Not Available to Industry
How to cite: pFusB2-7 was a gift from Stephen Ekker (Addgene plasmid # 63476 ; http://n2t.net/addgene:63476 ; RRID:Addgene_63476)
