[The description below was written by a language model from this plasmid's Addgene catalogue record.]
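Description:
pFusB2-7 is a bacterial library plasmid from the FusX system, a one-step method for assembling TALE repeat arrays used to build TALENs and related programmable DNA-binding proteins. It is built on the FusB2 backbone (about 3 kb without insert), is maintained at high copy number in standard E. coli cloning strains, and is selected with spectinomycin. The record does not include a feature table, so the origin of replication and other backbone elements are not stated. The sequencing primers are named for pCR8, which hints at a related backbone, but the record does not confirm this.

The insert is a short synthetic pre-assembled pair of TALE repeats carrying the repeat-variable diresidues (RVDs) HD and NN, also labelled B2_CG. In the TALE code, HD specifies cytosine and NN is used for guanine, so this module reads the dinucleotide CG. According to the record it supplies RVD positions 13 and 14 of the final array. The repeat pair was cloned through BsaI sites that were destroyed in the process, which is typical of Golden Gate cloning with type IIS enzymes.

It serves as one member of a set of position-specific modules. A user chooses the plasmid whose RVDs match the target bases at positions 13 and 14, then combines it with modules for the other positions and a receiver vector to generate a full-length custom TALE array. There is no promoter or expression cassette described for the insert, consistent with its role as an assembly intermediate and not an expression construct.
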