>Addgene plasmid #63476 | pFusB2-7 | depositor partial sequence | sequence record 105470 | pFUSB2_CG
AGTCTTAAGCGTCTCATGGCCTGACCCCGGACCAAGTGGTGGCTATCGCCAGCCACGATGGCGGCAAGCA
AGCGCTCGAAACGGTGCAGCGGCTGTTGCCGGTGCTGTGCCAGGACCATGGCCTGACCCCGGACCAAGTG
GTGGCTATCGCCAGCAACAATGGCGGCAAGCAAGCGCTCGAAACGGTGCAGCGGCTGTTGCCGGTGCTGT
GCCAGGACCATGGCCTGACCCCGGACCAAGTGGTGGCTATCGAGACGTC
