>Addgene plasmid #63476 | pFusB2-7 | depositor partial sequence | sequence record 105471 | FusB2
CGTCTCATGGCCTGACCCCGGACCAAGTGGTGGCTATCGAGACCGGCGCCGCTACAGGGCGCGTCCCATT
CGCCATTCAGGCTGCGCAACTGTTGGGAAGGGCGATCGGTGCGGGCCTCTTCGCTATTACGCCAGCTGGC
GAAAGGGGGATGTGCTGCAAGGCGATTAAGTTGGGTAACGCCAGGGTTTTCCCAGTCACGACGTTGTAAA
ACGACGGCCAGTGAGCGCGCGTAATACGACTCACTATAGGGCGAATTGGGTACCGGGCCCCCCCTCGAGG
TCCTCCAGCTTTTGTTCCCTTTAGTGAGGGTTAATTGCGCGCTTGGCGTAATCATGGTCATAGCTGTTTC
CTGTGTGAAATTGTTATCCGCTCACAATTCCACACAACATACGAGCCGGAAGCATAAAGTGTAAAGCCTG
GGGTGCCTAATGAGTGAGCTAACTCACATTAATTGCGTTGCGCTCACTGCCCGCTTTCCACCGGTGGTCT
CAGGACCATGGCCTGACCCCGGACCAAGTGGTGGCTATCGAGACGTCTAGACCAGCCAGGACAGAAATGC
CTCGACTTCGCTGCTACCCAAGGTTGCCGGGTGACGCACACCGTGGAAACGGATGAAGGCACGAACCCAG
TGGACATAAGCCTGTTCGGTTCGTAAGCTGTAATGCAAGTAGCGTATGCGCTCACGCAACTGGTCCAGAA
CCTTGACCGAACGCAGCGGTGGTAACGGCGCAGTGGCGGTTTTCATGGCTTGTTATGACTGTTTTTTTGG
GGTACAGTCTATGCCTCGGGCATCCAAGCAGCAAGCGCGTTACGCCGTGGGTCGATGTTTGATGTTATGG
AGCAGCAACGATGTTACGCAGCAGGGCAGTCGCCCTAAAACAAAGTTAAACATTATGAGGGAAGCGGTGA
TCGCCGAAGTATCGACTCAACTATCAGAGGTAGTTGGCGTCATCGAGCGCCATCTCGAACCGACGTTGCT
GGCCGTACATTTGTACGGCTCCGCAGTGGATGGCGGCCTGAAGCCACACAGTGATATTGATTTGCTGGTT
ACGGTGACCGTAAGGCTTGATGAAACAACGCGGCGAGCTTTGATCAACGACCTTTTGGAAACTTCGGCTT
CCCCTGGAGAGAGCGAGATTCTCCGCGCTGTAGAAGTCACCATTGTTGTGCACGACGACATCATTCCGTG
GCGTTATCCAGCTAAGCGCGAACTGCAATTTGGAGAATGGCAGCGCAATGACATTCTTGCAGGTATCTTC
GAGCCAGCCACGATCGACATTGATCTGGCTATCTTGCTGACAAAAGCAAGAGAACATAGCGTTGCCTTGG
TAGGTCCAGCGGCGGAGGAACTCTTTGATCCGGTTCCTGAACAGGATCTATTTGAGGCGCTAAATGAAAC
CTTAACGCTATGGAACTCGCCGCCCGACTGGGCTGGCGATGAGCGAAATGTAGTGCTTACGTTGTCCCGC
ATTTGGTACAGCGCAGTAACCGGCAAAATCGCGCCGAAGGATGTCGCTGCCGACTGGGCAATGGAGCGCC
TGCCGGCCCAGTATCAGCCCGTCATACTTGAAGCTAGACAGGCTTATCTTGGACAAGAAGAAGATCGCTT
GGCCTCGCGCGCAGATCAGTTGGAAGAATTTGTCCACTACGTGAAAGGCGAGATCACCAAGGTAGTCGGC
AAATAACCCTCGAGCCACCCATGACCAAAATCCCTTAACGTGAGTTACGCGTCGTTCCACTGAGCGTCAG
ACCCCGTAGAAAAGATCAAAGGATCTTCTTGAGATCCTTTTTTTCTGCGCGTAATCTGCTGCTTGCAAAC
AAAAAAACCACCGCTACCAGCGGTGGTTTGTTTGCCGGATCAAGAGCTACCAACTCTTTTTCCGAAGGTA
ACTGGCTTCAGCAGAGCGCAGATACCAAATACTGTCCTTCTAGTGTAGCCGTAGTTAGGCCACCACTTCA
AGAACTCTGTAGCACCGCCTACATACCTCGCTCTGCTAATCCTGTTACCAGTGGCTGCTGCCAGTGGCGA
TAAGTCGTGTCTTACCGGGTTGGACTCAAGACGATAGTTACCGGATAAGGCGCAGCGGTCGGGCTGAACG
GGGGGTTCGTGCACACAGCCCAGCTTGGAGCGAACGACCTACACCGAACTGAGATACCTACAGCGTGAGC
ATTGAGAAAGCGCCACGCTTCCCGAAGGGAGAAAGGCGGACAGGTATCCGGTAAGCGGCAGGGTCGGAAC
AGGAGAGCGCACGAGGGAGCTTCCAGGGGGAAACGCCTGGTATCTTTATAGTCCTGTCGGGTTTCGCCAC
CTCTGACTTGAGCGTCGATTTTTGTGATGCTCGTCAGGGGGGCGGAGCCTATGGAAAAACGCCAGCAACG
CGGCCTTTTTACGGTTCCTGGCCTTTTGCTGGCCTTTTGCTCACATGTTCTTTCCTGCGTTATCCCCTGA
TTCTGTGGATAACCGTATTACCGCCTTTGAGTGAGCTGATACCGCTCGCCGCAGCCGAACGACCGAGCGC
AGCGAGTCAGTGAGCGAGGAAGCGGAAGAGCGCCCAATACGCAAACCGCCTCTCCCCGCGCGTTGGCCGA
TTCATTAATGCAGCTGGCACGACAGGTTTCCCGACTGGAAAGCGGGCAGTGAGCGCAACGCAATTAATAC
GCGTACCGCTAGCCAGGAAGAGTTTGTAGAAACGCAAAAAGGCCATCCGTCAGGATGGCCTTCTGCTTAG
TTTGATGCCTGGCAGTTTATGGCGGGCGTCCTGCCCGCCACCCTCCGGGCCGTTGCTTCACAACGTTCAA
ATCCGCTCCCGGCGGATTTGTCCTACTCAGGAGAGCGTTCACCGACAAACAACAGATAAAACGAAAGGCC
CAGTCTTCCGACTGAGCCTTTCGTTTTATTTGATGCCTGGCAGTTCCCTACTCTCGCGTTAACGCTAGCA
TGGATGTTTTCCCAGTCACGACGTTGTAAAACGACGGCCAGTCTTAAG
