>Addgene plasmid #63476 | pFusB2-7 | addgene partial sequence | sequence record 116205 | pCR8_R1 5'-cgaaccgaacaggcttatgt-3'
GGTGTGCGTCACCCGGCAACCTTGGGTAGCAGCGAAGTCGAGGCATTTCTGTCCTGGCTGGTCTAGACGT
CTCGATAGCCACCACTTGGTCCGGGGTCAGGCCATGGTCCTGGCACAGCACCGGCAACAGCCGCTGCACC
GTTTCGAGCGCTTGCTTGCCGCCATTGTTGCTGGCGATAGCCACCACTTGGTCCGGGGTCAGGCCATGGT
CCTGGCACAGCACCGGCAACAGCCGCTGCACCGTTTCGAGCGCTTGCTTGCCGCCATCGTGGCTGGCGAT
AGCCACCACTTGGTCCGGGGTCAGGCCATGAGACGCTTAAGACTGGCCGTCGTTTTACAACGTCGTGACT
GGGAAAACATCCATGCTAGCGTTAACGCGAGAGTAGGGAACTGCCAGGCATCAAATAAAACGAAAGGCTC
AGTCGGAAGACTGGGCCTTTCGTTTTATCTGTTGTTTGTCGGTGAACGCTCTCCTGAGTAGGACAAATCC
GCCGGGAGCGGATTTGAACGTTGTGAAGCAACGGCCCGGAGGGTGGCGGGCAGGACGCCCGCCATAAACT
GCCAGGCATCAAACTAAGCAGAAGGCCATCCTGACGGATGGCCTTTTTGCGTTTCTACAAACTCTTCCTG
GCTA
